Addgene plasmid #90651: DHCR7 B6.3 gRNA
Purpose: 3rd generation lentiviral gRNA plasmid targeting human DHCR7
Depositing lab: Iain Cheeseman. Depositing organization: Whitehead Institute for Biomedical Research. Publication: Large-Scale Analysis of CRISPR/Cas9 Cell-Cycle Knockouts Reveals the Diversity of p53-Dependent Responses to Cell-Cycle Defects. McKinley KL, Cheeseman IM. Dev Cell. 2017 Feb 27;40(4):405-420.e2. doi: 10.1016/j.devcel.2017.01.012. Epub 2017 Feb 16. PubMed 28216383.
Backbone
  Vector backbone: pLenti-sgRNA
  Backbone manufacturer: Eric Lander & David Sabatini labs (Addgene plasmid #71409)
  Backbone size w/o insert (bp): 9151
  Vector type: Lentiviral, CRISPR
  Selectable markers: Puromycin
Growth in bacteria
  Bacterial resistance: Ampicillin, 100 μg/mL
  Growth temperature: 37°C
  Growth strain: NEB Stable
  Copy number: Unknown
Gene/Insert
  Gene/Insert name: DHCR7 (Guide Designation B6.3) (alt name: pKMKO series)
  gRNA/shRNA sequence: CACCgACATCGTCACCGGACATGCT
  Species: H. sapiens (human)
  Promoter: U6
  Cloning method: Restriction Enzyme; 5′ cloning site BsmBI (destroyed during cloning); 3′ cloning site BsmBI (destroyed during cloning)
  Sequencing primers: 5′ hU6-F (5'-GAGGGCCTATTTCCCATGATT-3'); 3′ EF1a-R (5'-CACGGCGACTACTGCACTTA-3')
Terms and licenses: Academic/Nonprofit Terms; Industry Terms: Not Available to Industry
Depositor comments: Please note that gRNA target sequence listed is not strictly the 20nt spacer sequence, but also contains the 5' BsmBI overhang. For more information about knockout human cell lines generated using this plasmid, please see http://cellcycleknockouts.wi.mit.edu/ .
How to cite: DHCR7 B6.3 gRNA was a gift from Iain Cheeseman (Addgene plasmid # 90651 ; http://n2t.net/addgene:90651 ; RRID:Addgene_90651)
