[The description below was written by a language model from this plasmid's Addgene catalogue record and pLannotate feature annotations shown in this document.]
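Description:
DHCR7 B6.3 gRNA is a third-generation lentiviral CRISPR plasmid built on the pLenti-sgRNA backbone that expresses a single guide RNA against human DHCR7. It is propagated in E. coli through a high-copy ColE1/pUC-type origin with ampicillin selection (AmpR, β-lactamase). It also carries an f1 origin, an SV40 origin and residual lac and T3/T7 elements inherited from the cloning backbone. The guide was inserted between two BsmBI sites, both destroyed during cloning. It sits downstream of the human U6 RNA polymerase III promoter and directly upstream of the S. pyogenes tracrRNA-derived scaffold, so that a complete sgRNA is transcribed. The depositor notes that the listed guide sequence includes the 5′ BsmBI overhang and is therefore not strictly the 20-nt spacer.

The viral portion follows the usual self-inactivating design. An RSV promoter drives a truncated HIV-1 5′ LTR, making genomic RNA production Tat-independent. This is followed by the Ψ packaging signal with a gag fragment, the RRE for Rev-dependent export, a cPPT/CTS element, and a ΔU3 3′ LTR with an SV40 poly(A) signal. Within the provirus, an EF-1α core promoter drives puromycin N-acetyltransferase for selection of transduced mammalian cells, and a WPRE enhances transcript expression. The plasmid encodes no Cas9, so the nuclease must be supplied separately in the target cells.

It belongs to a guide series used in a large-scale Cas9 knockout analysis of cell-cycle genes in human cells. The sequenced record is 7,302 nt, shorter than the 9,151 bp listed for the empty backbone. The record does not explain this difference.
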