Features (pLannotate 1.2.2; 27 found; start..end, strand, type, name):
     64..85      +  protein_bind   CAP binding site: CAP binding activates transcription in the presence of cAMP. E. coli catabolite activator protein
    100..130     +  promoter       lac promoter: promoter for the E. coli lac operon
    138..154     +  protein_bind   lac operator: The lac repressor binds to the lac operator to inhibit transcription in E. coli. This inhibition can be relieved by adding lactose or isopropyl-β-D-thiogalactopyranoside (IPTG). lac repressor encoded by lacI
    199..217     +  promoter       T3 promoter: promoter for bacteriophage T3 RNA polymerase
    245..471     +  promoter       RSV promoter: Rous sarcoma virus enhancer/promoter
    472..652     +  LTR            5' LTR (truncated): truncated 5' long terminal repeat (LTR) from HIV-1
    699..824     +  misc_feature   HIV-1 Ψ: packaging signal of human immunodeficiency virus type 1
    808..1171    +  CDS            HIV-1 gag (fragment): gag protein from human immunodeficiency virus 1; gag
   1317..1550    +  misc_feature   RRE: The Rev response element (RRE) of HIV-1 allows for Rev-dependent mRNA export from the nucleus to the cytoplasm.
   1927..1953    +  CDS            Rev (fragment): human immunodeficiency virus 1 (HIV-1) Rev protein; rev; enhances nuclear export of unspliced and incompletely spliced viral mRNAs
   1957..2197    +  promoter       U6 promoter: RNA polymerase III promoter for human U6 snRNA
   2245..2312    +  misc_RNA       tracrRNA (fragment): trans-activating CRISPR RNA for the Streptococcus pyogenes CRISPR/Cas9 system
   2361..2478    +  misc_feature   cPPT/CTS: central polypurine tract and central termination sequence of HIV-1
   2547..2758    +  promoter       EF-1α core promoter: core promoter for human elongation factor EF-1α
   2784..3383    +  CDS            PuroR (fragment): puromycin N-acetyltransferase; pac from Streptomyces; confers resistance to puromycin
   3399..3987    +  misc_feature   WPRE: woodchuck hepatitis virus posttranscriptional regulatory element
   4038..4057    +  misc_feature   cPPT/CTS (fragment): central polypurine tract and central termination sequence of HIV-1
   4059..4292    +  LTR            3' LTR (ΔU3): self-inactivating 3' long terminal repeat (LTR) from HIV-1
   4370..4491    +  polyA_signal   SV40 poly(A) signal: SV40 polyadenylation signal
   4531..4666    +  rep_origin     SV40 ori: SV40 origin of replication
   4687..4705    -  promoter       T7 promoter: promoter for bacteriophage T7 RNA polymerase
   4713..4868    +  CDS            lacZα (fragment): LacZα fragment of β-galactosidase; lacZ fragment
   4873..5301    +  rep_origin     f1 ori (sequence partly withheld): f1 bacteriophage origin of replication; arrow indicates direction of (+) strand synthesis
   5354..5458    +  promoter       AmpR promoter: bla
   5459..6319    +  CDS            AmpR: β-lactamase; bla; confers resistance to ampicillin, carbenicillin, and related antibiotics
   6490..7078    +  rep_origin     ori: high-copy-number ColE1/pMB1/pBR322/pUC origin of replication
   7261..51      +  CDS            lacI (fragment) (across the origin): lac repressor; lacI; The lac repressor binds to the lac operator to inhibit transcription in E. coli. This inhibition can be relieved by adding lactose or isopropyl-β-D-thiogalactopyranoside (IPTG).
>Addgene plasmid #90651 | DHCR7 B6.3 gRNA | addgene full sequence | sequence record 183344 | Addgene NGS Result
TCATTAATGCAGCTGGCACGACAGGTTTCCCGACTGGAAAGCGGGCAGTGAGCGCAACGCAATTAATGTG
AGTTAGCTCACTCATTAGGCACCCCAGGCTTTACACTTTATGCTTCCGGCTCGTATGTTGTGTGGAATTG
TGAGCGGATAACAATTTCACACAGGAAACAGCTATGACCATGATTACGCCAAGCGCGCAATTAACCCTCA
CTAAAGGGAACAAAAGCTGGAGCTGCAAGCTTAATGTAGTCTTATGCAATACTCTTGTAGTCTTGCAACA
TGGTAACGATGAGTTAGCAACATGCCTTACAAGGAGAGAAAAAGCACCGTGCATGCCGATTGGTGGAAGT
AAGGTGGTACGATCGTGCCTTATTAGGAAGGCAACAGACGGGTCTGACATGGATTGGACGAACCACTGAA
TTGCCGCATTGCAGAGATATTGTATTTAAGTGCCTAGCTCGATACATAAACGGGTCTCTCTGGTTAGACC
AGATCTGAGCCTGGGAGCTCTCTGGCTAACTAGGGAACCCACTGCTTAAGCCTCAATAAAGCTTGCCTTG
AGTGCTTCAAGTAGTGTGTGCCCGTCTGTTGTGTGACTCTGGTAACTAGAGATCCCTCAGACCCTTTTAG
TCAGTGTGGAAAATCTCTAGCAGTGGCGCCCGAACAGGGACTTGAAAGCGAAAGGGAAACCAGAGGAGCT
CTCTCGACGCAGGACTCGGCTTGCTGAAGCGCGCACGGCAAGAGGCGAGGGGCGGCGACTGGTGAGTACG
CCAAAAATTTTGACTAGCGGAGGCTAGAAGGAGAGAGATGGGTGCGAGAGCGTCAGTATTAAGCGGGGGA
GAATTAGATCGCGATGGGAAAAAATTCGGTTAAGGCCAGGGGGAAAGAAAAAATATAAATTAAAACATAT
AGTATGGGCAAGCAGGGAGCTAGAACGATTCGCAGTTAATCCTGGCCTGTTAGAAACATCAGAAGGCTGT
AGACAAATACTGGGACAGCTACAACCATCCCTTCAGACAGGATCAGAAGAACTTAGATCATTATATAATA
CAGTAGCAACCCTCTATTGTGTGCATCAAAGGATAGAGATAAAAGACACCAAGGAAGCTTTAGACAAGAT
AGAGGAAGAGCAAAACAAAAGTAAGACCACCGCACAGCAAGCGGCCGCTGATCTTCAGACCTGGAGGAGG
AGATATGAGGGACAATTGGAGAAGTGAATTATATAAATATAAAGTAGTAAAAATTGAACCATTAGGAGTA
GCACCCACCAAGGCAAAGAGAAGAGTGGTGCAGAGAGAAAAAAGAGCAGTGGGAATAGGAGCTTTGTTCC
TTGGGTTCTTGGGAGCAGCAGGAAGCACTATGGGCGCAGCGTCAATGACGCTGACGGTACAGGCCAGACA
ATTATTGTCTGGTATAGTGCAGCAGCAGAACAATTTGCTGAGGGCTATTGAGGCGCAACAGCATCTGTTG
CAACTCACAGTCTGGGGCATCAAGCAGCTCCAGGCAAGAATCCTGGCTGTGGAAAGATACCTAAAGGATC
AACAGCTCCTGGGGATTTGGGGTTGCTCTGGAAAACTCATTTGCACCACTGCTGTGCCTTGGAATGCTAG
TTGGAGTAATAAATCTCTGGAACAGATTTGGAATCACACGACCTGGATGGAGTGGGACAGAGAAATTAAC
AATTACACAAGCTTAATACACTCCTTAATTGAAGAATCGCAAAACCAGCAAGAAAAGAATGAACAAGAAT
TATTGGAATTAGATAAATGGGCAAGTTTGTGGAATTGGTTTAACATAACAAATTGGCTGTGGTATATAAA
ATTATTCATAATGATAGTAGGAGGCTTGGTAGGTTTAAGAATAGTTTTTGCTGTACTTTCTATAGTGAAT
AGAGTTAGGCAGGGATATTCACCATTATCGTTTCAGACCCACCTCCCAACCCCGAGGGGACCCAGAGAGG
GCCTATTTCCCATGATTCCTTCATATTTGCATATACGATACAAGGCTGTTAGAGAGATAATTAGAATTAA
TTTGACTGTAAACACAAAGATATTAGTACAAAATACGTGACGTAGAAAGTAATAATTTCTTGGGTAGTTT
GCAGTTTTAAAATTATGTTTTAAAATGGACTATCATATGCTTACCGTAACTTGAAAGTATTTCGATTTCT
TGGCTTTATATATCTTGTGGAAAGGACGAAACACCGACATCGTCACCGGACATGCTGTTTAAGAGCTATG
CTGGAAACAGCATAGCAAGTTTAAATAAGGCTAGTCCGTTATCAACTTGAAAAAGTGGCACCGAGTCGGT
GCTTTTTTTGAATTCTAGATCTTGAGACAAATGGCAGTATTCATCCACAATTTTAAAAGAAAAGGGGGGA
TTGGGGGGTACAGTGCAGGGGAAAGAATAGTAGACATAATAGCAACAGACATACAAACTAAAGAATTACA
AAAACAAATTACAAAAATTCAAAATTTTCGGGTTTATTACAGGGACAGCAGAGATCCACTTTGGCGCCGG
CTCGAGTGGCTCCGGTGCCCGTCAGTGGGCAGAGCGCACATCGCCCACAGTCCCCGAGAAGTTGGGGGGA
GGGGTCGGCAATTGAACCGGTGCCTAGAGAAGGTGGCGCGGGGTAAACTGGGAAAGTGATGTCGTGTACT
GGCTCCGCCTTTTTCCCGAGGGTGGGGGAGAACCGTATATAAGTGCAGTAGTCGCCGTGAACGTTCTTTT
TCGCAACGGGTTTGCCGCCAGAACACAGGTGTCGTGACGCGGGATCCGCCACCATGACCGAGTACAAGCC
CACGGTGCGCCTCGCCACCCGCGACGACGTCCCCAGGGCCGTACGCACCCTCGCCGCCGCGTTCGCCGAC
TACCCCGCCACGCGCCACACCGTCGATCCGGACCGCCACATCGAGCGGGTCACCGAGCTGCAAGAACTCT
TCCTCACGCGCGTCGGGCTCGACATCGGCAAGGTGTGGGTCGCGGACGACGGCGCCGCGGTGGCGGTCTG
GACCACGCCGGAGAGCGTCGAAGCGGGGGCGGTGTTCGCCGAGATCGGCCCGCGCATGGCCGAGTTGAGC
GGTTCCCGGCTGGCCGCGCAGCAACAGATGGAAGGCCTCCTGGCGCCGCACCGGCCCAAGGAGCCCGCGT
GGTTCCTGGCCACCGTCGGAGTCTCGCCCGACCACCAGGGCAAGGGTCTGGGCAGCGCCGTCGTGCTCCC
CGGAGTGGAGGCGGCCGAGCGCGCCGGGGTGCCCGCCTTCCTGGAGACCTCCGCGCCCCGCAACCTCCCC
TTCTACGAGCGGCTCGGCTTCACCGTCACCGCCGACGTCGAGGTGCCCGAAGGACCGCGCACCTGGTGCA
TGACCCGCAAGCCCGGTGCCTGAACGCGTTAAGTCGACAATCAACCTCTGGATTACAAAATTTGTGAAAG
ATTGACTGGTATTCTTAACTATGTTGCTCCTTTTACGCTATGTGGATACGCTGCTTTAATGCCTTTGTAT
CATGCTATTGCTTCCCGTATGGCTTTCATTTTCTCCTCCTTGTATAAATCCTGGTTGCTGTCTCTTTATG
AGGAGTTGTGGCCCGTTGTCAGGCAACGTGGCGTGGTGTGCACTGTGTTTGCTGACGCAACCCCCACTGG
TTGGGGCATTGCCACCACCTGTCAGCTCCTTTCCGGGACTTTCGCTTTCCCCCTCCCTATTGCCACGGCG
GAACTCATCGCCGCCTGCCTTGCCCGCTGCTGGACAGGGGCTCGGCTGTTGGGCACTGACAATTCCGTGG
TGTTGTCGGGGAAATCATCGTCCTTTCCTTGGCTGCTCGCCTGTGTTGCCACCTGGATTCTGCGCGGGAC
GTCCTTCTGCTACGTCCCTTCGGCCCTCAATCCAGCGGACCTTCCTTCCCGCGGCCTGCTGCCGGCTCTG
CGGCCTCTTCCGCGTCTTCGCCTTCGCCCTCAGACGAGTCGGATCTCCCTTTGGGCCGCCTCCCCGCGTC
GACTTTAAGACCAATGACTTACAAGGCAGCTGTAGATCTTAGCCACTTTTTAAAAGAAAAGGGGGGACTG
GAAGGGCTAATTCACTCCCAACGAAGACAAGATCTGCTTTTTGCTTGTACTGGGTCTCTCTGGTTAGACC
AGATCTGAGCCTGGGAGCTCTCTGGCTAACTAGGGAACCCACTGCTTAAGCCTCAATAAAGCTTGCCTTG
AGTGCTTCAAGTAGTGTGTGCCCGTCTGTTGTGTGACTCTGGTAACTAGAGATCCCTCAGACCCTTTTAG
TCAGTGTGGAAAATCTCTAGCAGTACGTATAGTAGTTCATGTCATCTTATTATTCAGTATTTATAACTTG
CAAAGAAATGAATATCAGAGAGTGAGAGGAACTTGTTTATTGCAGCTTATAATGGTTACAAATAAAGCAA
TAGCATCACAAATTTCACAAATAAAGCATTTTTTTCACTGCATTCTAGTTGTGGTTTGTCCAAACTCATC
AATGTATCTTATCATGTCTGGCTCTAGCTATCCCGCCCCTAACTCCGCCCATCCCGCCCCTAACTCCGCC
CAGTTCCGCCCATTCTCCGCCCCATGGCTGACTAATTTTTTTTATTTATGCAGAGGCCGAGGCCGCCTCG
GCCTCTGAGCTATTCCAGAAGTAGTGAGGAGGCTTTTTTGGAGGCCTAGGGACGTACCCAATTCGCCCTA
TAGTGAGTCGTATTACGCGCGCTCACTGGCCGTCGTTTTACAACGTCGTGACTGGGAAAACCCTGGCGTT
ACCCAACTTAATCGCCTTGCAGCACATCCCCCTTTCGCCAGCTGGCGTAATAGCGAAGAGGCCCGCACCG
ATCGCCCTTCCCAACAGTTGCGCAGCCTGAATGGCGAATGGG
[124 nt withheld, positions 4873-4996]
C
[91 nt withheld, positions 4998-5088]
A
[49 nt withheld, positions 5090-5138]
CCTTTGACGTTGGAGTCCACGTTCTTT
[37 nt withheld, positions 5166-5202]
ACCCTATCTCGGTCTATTCTTTTGATTTATAAGGGATTTTGCCGATTTCGGCCTATTGGTTAAAAAATGA
GCTGATTTAACAAAAATTTAACGCGAATTTTAACAAAATATTAACGCTTACAATTTAGGTGGCACTTTTC
GGGGAAATGTGCGCGGAACCCCTATTTGTTTATTTTTCTAAATACATTCAAATATGTATCCGCTCATGAG
ACAATAACCCTGATAAATGCTTCAATAATATTGAAAAAGGAAGAGTATGAGTATTCAACATTTCCGTGTC
GCCCTTATTCCCTTTTTTGCGGCATTTTGCCTTCCTGTTTTTGCTCACCCAGAAACGCTGGTGAAAGTAA
AAGATGCTGAAGATCAGTTGGGTGCACGAGTGGGTTACATCGAACTGGATCTCAACAGCGGTAAGATCCT
TGAGAGTTTTCGCCCCGAAGAACGTTTTCCAATGATGAGCACTTTTAAAGTTCTGCTATGTGGCGCGGTA
TTATCCCGTATTGACGCCGGGCAAGAGCAACTCGGTCGCCGCATACACTATTCTCAGAATGACTTGGTTG
AGTACTCACCAGTCACAGAAAAGCATCTTACGGATGGCATGACAGTAAGAGAATTATGCAGTGCTGCCAT
AACCATGAGTGATAACACTGCGGCCAACTTACTTCTGACAACGATCGGAGGACCGAAGGAGCTAACCGCT
TTTTTGCACAACATGGGGGATCATGTAACTCGCCTTGATCGTTGGGAACCGGAGCTGAATGAAGCCATAC
CAAACGACGAGCGTGACACCACGATGCCTGTAGCAATGGCAACAACGTTGCGCAAACTATTAACTGGCGA
ACTACTTACTCTAGCTTCCCGGCAACAATTAATAGACTGGATGGAGGCGGATAAAGTTGCAGGACCACTT
CTGCGCTCGGCCCTTCCGGCTGGCTGGTTTATTGCTGATAAATCTGGAGCCGGTGAGCGTGGGTCTCGCG
GTATCATTGCAGCACTGGGGCCAGATGGTAAGCCCTCCCGTATCGTAGTTATCTACACGACGGGGAGTCA
GGCAACTATGGATGAACGAAATAGACAGATCGCTGAGATAGGTGCCTCACTGATTAAGCATTGGTAACTG
TCAGACCAAGTTTACTCATATATACTTTAGATTGATTTAAAACTTCATTTTTAATTTAAAAGGATCTAGG
TGAAGATCCTTTTTGATAATCTCATGACCAAAATCCCTTAACGTGAGTTTTCGTTCCACTGAGCGTCAGA
CCCCGTAGAAAAGATCAAAGGATCTTCTTGAGATCCTTTTTTTCTGCGCGTAATCTGCTGCTTGCAAACA
AAAAAACCACCGCTACCAGCGGTGGTTTGTTTGCCGGATCAAGAGCTACCAACTCTTTTTCCGAAGGTAA
CTGGCTTCAGCAGAGCGCAGATACCAAATACTGTTCTTCTAGTGTAGCCGTAGTTAGGCCACCACTTCAA
GAACTCTGTAGCACCGCCTACATACCTCGCTCTGCTAATCCTGTTACCAGTGGCTGCTGCCAGTGGCGAT
AAGTCGTGTCTTACCGGGTTGGACTCAAGACGATAGTTACCGGATAAGGCGCAGCGGTCGGGCTGAACGG
GGGGTTCGTGCACACAGCCCAGCTTGGAGCGAACGACCTACACCGAACTGAGATACCTACAGCGTGAGCT
ATGAGAAAGCGCCACGCTTCCCGAAGGGAGAAAGGCGGACAGGTATCCGGTAAGCGGCAGGGTCGGAACA
GGAGAGCGCACGAGGGAGCTTCCAGGGGGAAACGCCTGGTATCTTTATAGTCCTGTCGGGTTTCGCCACC
TCTGACTTGAGCGTCGATTTTTGTGATGCTCGTCAGGGGGGCGGAGCCTATGGAAAAACGCCAGCAACGC
GGCCTTTTTACGGTTCCTGGCCTTTTGCTGGCCTTTTGCTCACATGTTCTTTCCTGCGTTATCCCCTGAT
TCTGTGGATAACCGTATTACCGCCTTTGAGTGAGCTGATACCGCTCGCCGCAGCCGAACGACCGAGCGCA
GCGAGTCAGTGAGCGAGGAAGCGGAAGAGCGCCCAATACGCAAACCGCCTCTCCCCGCGCGTTGGCCGAT
